Addgene plasmid #239648: pXYB112
Purpose: Expression vector of Ribozyme split GFPuv with Triplex motif
Depositing lab: Xiaohan Yang. Depositing organization: Oak Ridge National Laboratory. Publication: A split ribozyme system for in vivo plant RNA imaging and genetic engineering. Liu Y, Rajput R, Islam MT, Valle ID, Yao T, Agrawal R, Boone BA, Eckert CA, Abraham PE, Chen JG, Tuskan GA, Yang X. Plant Biotechnol J. 2025 May;23(5):1640-1649. doi: 10.1111/pbi.14612. Epub 2025 Feb 7. PubMed 39919021.
Backbone
  Vector backbone: pCAMBIA1305.1
  Vector type: Plant Expression, Synthetic Biology
Growth in bacteria
  Bacterial resistance: Kanamycin, 50 μg/mL
  Growth temperature: 37°C
  Growth strain: DH5alpha
  Copy number: Unknown
Gene/Insert
  Gene/Insert name: GFPuvn_Y72-Ribozyme-2nd_GFPuvc+Triplex
Terms and licenses: Academic/Nonprofit Terms; Industry Terms: Not Available to Industry
How to cite: pXYB112 was a gift from Xiaohan Yang (Addgene plasmid # 239648 ; http://n2t.net/addgene:239648 ; RRID:Addgene_239648)
