[The description below was written by a language model from this plasmid's Addgene catalogue record and pLannotate feature annotations shown in this document.]
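Description:
pXYB112 is a plant binary expression vector built on the pCAMBIA1305.1 backbone, intended for Agrobacterium-mediated T-DNA delivery and classed as a plant expression and synthetic biology tool. It is propagated in E. coli through a ColE1/pBR322-type origin (with the bom region) and in Agrobacterium through the pVS1 oriV, RepA and StaA replication and stability functions. Bacterial selection relies on an aphA-3 kanamycin resistance gene in the backbone.

Between the nopaline-type left and right T-DNA border repeats, the annotation shows three plant expression units. The payload is a CaMV 35S promoter driving the insert named GFPuvn_Y72-Ribozyme-2nd_GFPuvc+Triplex, followed by the Arabidopsis HSP18.2 terminator. The feature table detects a group I catalytic intron in this region, along with a short GFP-like match that is probably part of the GFPuv coding sequence. The insert name indicates that GFPuv is divided near residue Y72 into N- and C-terminal portions flanking the ribozyme, so self-splicing of the transcript would be needed to restore an intact fluorescent reading frame. The Triplex motif is not annotated; such elements are generally RNA-stabilising 3' structures, and its exact position is not given.

The second unit is an enhanced (duplicated-enhancer) 35S promoter driving an nptII (NeoR/KanR) gene with the CaMV poly(A) signal, which would serve as the plant selection marker. The third is a 35S-driven, His-tagged GUSPlus reporter containing a catalase intron and ending in the NOS terminator, giving a histochemical marker of transformation. Remnants of the lacZα/MCS region also persist. The associated work concerns a split ribozyme system for in vivo plant RNA imaging and genetic engineering.
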