Features (pLannotate 1.2.2; 27 found; start..end, strand, type, name):
     20..361     -  promoter       CaMV 35S promoter: strong constitutive promoter from cauliflower mosaic virus
    601..755     -  CDS            lacZα (fragment): LacZα fragment of β-galactosidase; lacZ fragment
    758..778     -  misc_feature   MCS (fragment): pUC18/19 multiple cloning site
   1269..1610    +  promoter       CaMV 35S promoter: strong constitutive promoter from cauliflower mosaic virus
   1897..1920    +  CDS            CopGFP (fragment): green fluorescent protein 2 from Pontellina plumata, also known as ppluGFP2 (Shagin et al., 2004)
   1979..2285    +  ncRNA          Intron gpI: Accession: RF00028 - Group I catalytic intron
   2923..3171    +  terminator     HSP terminator: efficient transcription terminator from the Arabidopsis thaliana heat shock protein 18.2 gene (Nagaya et al., 2010)
   3882..3904    -  protein_bind   lac operator (fragment): The lac repressor binds to the lac operator to inhibit transcription in E. coli. This inhibition can be relieved by adding lactose or isopropyl-β-D-thiogalactopyranoside (IPTG). lac repressor encoded by lacI
   3908..3938    -  promoter       lac promoter: promoter for the E. coli lac operon
   3953..3974    -  protein_bind   CAP binding site: CAP binding activates transcription in the presence of cAMP. E. coli catabolite activator protein
   3987..4075    -  CDS            lacI (fragment): lac repressor; lacI; The lac repressor binds to the lac operator to inhibit transcription in E. coli. This inhibition can be relieved by adding lactose or isopropyl-β-D-thiogalactopyranoside (IPTG).
   4165..4841    +  promoter       CaMV 35S promoter (enhanced): cauliflower mosaic virus 35S promoter with a duplicated enhancer region
   4914..5706    +  CDS            NeoR/KanR (fragment): aminoglycoside phosphotransferase from Tn5; aph(3')-II (or nptII); confers resistance to neomycin, kanamycin, and G418 (Geneticin®)
   5746..5920    +  polyA_signal   CaMV poly(A) signal: cauliflower mosaic virus polyadenylation signal
   5998..6022    -  misc_feature   LB T-DNA repeat: left border repeat from nopaline C58 T-DNA
   6447..7241    +  CDS            KanR: aminoglycoside phosphotransferase; aphA-3; confers resistance to kanamycin
   7328..7916    +  rep_origin     ori: high-copy-number ColE1/pMB1/pBR322/pUC origin of replication
   8102..8242    -  misc_feature   bom: basis of mobility region from pBR322
   8344..8383    -  CDS            rop (fragment): Rop protein, which maintains plasmids at low copy number; rop
   8586..8780    -  rep_origin     pVS1 oriV: origin of replication for the Pseudomonas plasmid pVS1 (Heeb et al., 2000)
   8846..9919    -  CDS            pVS1 RepA: replication protein from the Pseudomonas plasmid pVS1 (Heeb et al., 2000)
  10348..10977   -  CDS            pVS1 StaA: stability protein from the Pseudomonas plasmid pVS1 (Heeb et al., 2000)
  11537..11938   -  CDS            Y4CG_SINFN (fragment): Protein inferred from homology: Swiss-Prot protein existence level 3. From Sinorhizobium fredii (strain NBRC 101917 / NGR234).
  12278..12302   -  misc_feature   RB T-DNA repeat: right border repeat from nopaline C58 T-DNA
  12324..12576   -  terminator     NOS terminator: nopaline synthase terminator and poly(A) signal
  12608..12625   -  CDS            7xHis (fragment): 6xHis affinity tag
  12632..14654   -  CDS            GUSPlus™: β-glucuronidase codon-optimized Staphylococcus gusA gene with a catalase intron to ensure expression in plants but not bacteria
>Addgene plasmid #239648 | pXYB112 | addgene full sequence | sequence record 477041 | Addgene NGS Result
GTCAAGAGTCCCCCGTGTTCTCTCCAAATGAAATGAACTTCCTTATATAGAGGAAGGGTCTTGCGAAGGA
TAGTGGGATTGTGCGTCATCCCTTACGTCAGTGGAGATATCACATCAATCCACTTGCTTTGAAGACGTGG
TTGGAACGTCTTCTTTTTCCACGATGCTCCTCGTGGGTGGGGGTCCATCTTTGGGACCACTGTCGGCAGA
GGCATCTTCAACGATGGCCTTTCCTTTATCGCAATGATGGCATTTGTAGGAGCCACCTTCCTTTTCCACT
ATCTTCACAATAAAGTGACAGATAGCTGGGCAATGGAATCCGAGGAGGTTTCCGGATATTACCCTTTGTT
GAAAAGTCTCAATTGCCCTTTGGTCTTCTGAGACTGTATCTTTGATATTTTTGGAGTAGACAAGTGTGTC
GTGCTCCACCATGTTGACGAAGATTTTCTTCTTGTCATTGAGTCGTAAGAGACTCTGTATGAACTGTTCG
CCAGTCTTTACGGCGAGTTCTGTTAGGTCCTCTATTTGAATCTTTGACTCCATGAAGCTAAACTGAAGGC
GGGAAACGACAATCTGATCCAAGCTCAAGCTGCTCTAGCATTCGCCATTCAGGCTGCGCAACTGTTGGGA
AGGGCGATCGGTGCGGGCCTCTTCGCTATTACGCCAGCTGGCGAAAGGGGGATGTGCTGCAAGGCGATTA
AGTTGGGTAACGCCAGGGTTTTCCCAGTCACGACGTTGTAAAACGACGGCCAGTGCCAAGCTTGCATGCC
TGCAGGTCCCCAGATTAGCCTTTTCAATTTCAGAAAGAATGCTAACCCACAGATGGTTAGAGAGGCTTAC
GCAGCAGGTCTCATCAAGACGATCTACCCGAGCAATAATCTCCAGGAAATCAAATACCTTCCCAAGAAGG
TTAAAGATGCAGTCAAAAGATTCAGGACTAACTGCATCAAGAACACAGAGAAAGATATATTTCTCAAGAT
CAGAAGTACTATTCCAGTATGGACGATTCAAGGCTTGCTTCACAAACCAAGGCAAGTAATAGAGATTGGA
GTCTCTAAAAAGGTAGTTCCCACTGAATCAAAGGCCATGGAGTCAAAGATTCAAATAGAGGACCTAACAG
AACTCGCCGTAAAGACTGGCGAACAGTTCATACAGAGTCTCTTACGACTCAATGACAAGAAGAAAATCTT
CGTCAACATGGTGGAGCACGACACACTTGTCTACTCCAAAAATATCAAAGATACAGTCTCAGAAGACCAA
AGGGCAATTGAGACTTTTCAACAAAGGGTAATATCCGGAAACCTCCTCGGATTCCATTGCCCAGCTATCT
GTCACTTTATTGTGAAGATAGTGGAAAAGGAAGGTGGCTCCTACAAATGCCATCATTGCGATAAAGGAAA
GGCCATCGTTGAAGATGCCTCTGCCGACAGTGGTCCCAAAGATGGACCCCCACCCACGAGGAGCATCGTG
GAAAAAGAAGACGTTCCAACCACGTCTTCAAAGCAAGTGGATTGATGTGATATCTCCACTGACGTAAGGG
ATGACGCACAATCCCACTATCCTTCGCAAGACCCTTCCTCTATATAAGGAAGTTCATTTCATTTGGAGAG
AACACGGGGGACTCAAACATTACTCATTCACAAAACCATCTTAAAGCAACTACACAAGTCTTGAAATTTT
CTCATATTTTCTATTTACTATATAAACTTTTAATCAAATCAAGATTAAAGTTAATTAAATGACAACCTTC
AAAATCGAGTCCCGGATCCACGGCAACCTCAACGGGGAGAAGTTCGAGTTGGTTGGAGGTGGAGTAGGTG
AGGAGGGTCGCCTCGAGATTGAGATGAAGACTAAAGATAAACCACTGGCATTCTCTCCCTTCCTGCTGAC
CACTTGCATGGGTTACGGGTTCTACCACTTCGCCAGCTTCCCAAAGGGGATTAAGAACATCTATAAATAG
CAATATTTACCTTTGGGTCAAAAAGTTATCAGGCATGCACCTGGTAGCTAGTCTTTAAACCAATAGATTG
CATCGGTTTAAAAGGCAAGACCGTCAAATTGCGGGAAAGGGGTCAACAGCCGTTCAGTACCAAGTCTCAG
GGGAAACTTTGAGATGGCCTTGCAAAGGGTATGGTAATAAGCTGACGGACATGGTCCTAACCACGCAGCC
AAGTCCTAAGTCAACAGATCTTCTGTTGATATGGATGCAGTTCACAGACTAAATGTCGGTCGGGGAAGAT
GTATTCTTCTCATAAGATATAGTCGGACCTCTCCTTAATGGGAGCTAGCGGATGAAGTGATGCAACACTG
GAGCCGCTGGGAACTAATTTGTATGCGAAAGTATATTGATTAGTTTTGGAGTACTCGCTTCATGCTGCAA
CGAACGGAGGTTACACCAACACCAGGAAGGAGATCTATGAAGACGGCGGCATCTTGGAGGTCAACTTCCG
TTACACTTACGAGTTCAACAAGATCATCGGTGACGTCGAGTGCATTGGACATGGATTCCCAAGTCAGAGT
CCGATCTTCAAGGACACGATCGTGAAGAGTTGTCCCACGGTGGACCTGATGTTGCCAATGTCCGGGAACA
TCATCGCCAGCTCCTACGCTTACGCCTTCCAACTGAAGGACGGCTCTTTCTACACGGCAGAAGTCAAGAA
CAACATAGACTTCAAGAATCCAATCCACGAGTCCTTCTCGAAGTCAGGGCCCATGTTCACCCACAGACGT
GTCGAGGAGACTCTCACCAAGGAGAACCTTGCCATAGTGGAGTACCAGCAGGTTTTCAACAGCGCCCCAA
GAGACATGTAGGATTCGTCAGTAGGGTTGTAAAGGTTTTTCTTTTCCTGAGAAAACAACCTTTTGTTTTC
TCAGGTTTTGCTTTTTGGCCTTTCCCTAGCTTTAAAAAAAAAAAAGCAAAAATATGAAGATGAAGATGAA
ATATTTGGTGTGTCAAATAAAAAGCTTGTGTGCTTAAGTTTGTGTTTTTTTCTTGGCTTGTTGTGTTATG
AATTTGTGGCTTTTTCTAATATTAAATGAATGTAAGATCTCATTATAATGAATAAACAAATGTTTCTATA
ATCCATTGTGAATGTTTTGTTGGATCTCTTCTGCAGCATATAACTACTGTATGTGCTATGGTATGGACTA
TGGAATATGATTAAAGATAAGATGGGCTCATAGAGTAAAACGAGGCGAGGGACCTATAAACCTCCCTTCA
TCATGCTATTTCATGATCTATTTTATAAAATAAAGATGTAGAAAAAAGTAAGCGTAATAACCGCAAAACA
AATGATTTAAAACATGGCACATAATGAGGAGATTAAGTTCGGTTTACGTTTATTTTAGTACTAATTGTAA
CGTGAGACTACGTATCGGGAATCGCCTAATTAAAGCATTAATGCGAACCTGATTAGATTCACCGACCCTC
CTATCGTGTCGACCTTTCTGTTTCTTAGAATTTTTTGGTAGTCTATGTACTAATAATGTCAGCTTCGTAT
TTATTTCATAAGCAATTTGCATTTGCAATTTGTTTTTTACTTTTATTTTTATTGTATTGTGGAATGTGGA
CTCGTACCAACATGAAGTTATATACCACCAAAAAAATTACAGTTAGTCAAAAGATTCACGAGTGAGAGCT
ACTTATGATTGTCTTTTACGTATATGTCTAATTGTCTATTTGCTCAATAATCTTTGTACTTTCTTTTGTC
GTTGATAAAATCACAAAGTTCCAAAAGTAATCGAATGATTTGCTTTTAAGAAAAGAAGAGCTCAATAATT
CAACATATATCTGTACACAATTACCGCCTTTGAGTGAGCTCTAGATGCCACCTGACGTCTAAGAAGAATT
CGTAATCATGTCATAGCTGTTTCCTGTGTGAAATTGTTATCCGCTCACAATTCCACACAACATACGAGCC
GGAAGCATAAAGTGTAAAGCCTGGGGTGCCTAATGAGTGAGCTAACTCACATTAATTGCGTTGCGCTCAC
TGCCCGCTTTCCAGTCGGGAAACCTGTCGTGCCAGCTGCATTAATGAATCGGCCAACGCGCGGGGAGAGG
CGGTTTGCGTATTGGCTAGAGCAGCTTGCCAACATGGTGGAGCACGACACTCTCGTCTACTCCAAGAATA
TCAAAGATACAGTCTCAGAAGACCAAAGGGCTATTGAGACTTTTCAACAAAGGGTAATATCGGGAAACCT
CCTCGGATTCCATTGCCCAGCTATCTGTCACTTCATCAAAAGGACAGTAGAAAAGGAAGGTGGCACCTAC
AAATGCCATCATTGCGATAAAGGAAAGGCTATCGTTCAAGATGCCTCTGCCGACAGTGGTCCCAAAGATG
GACCCCCACCCACGAGGAGCATCGTGGAAAAAGAAGACGTTCCAACCACGTCTTCAAAGCAAGTGGATTG
ATGTGAACATGGTGGAGCACGACACTCTCGTCTACTCCAAGAATATCAAAGATACAGTCTCAGAAGACCA
AAGGGCTATTGAGACTTTTCAACAAAGGGTAATATCGGGAAACCTCCTCGGATTCCATTGCCCAGCTATC
TGTCACTTCATCAAAAGGACAGTAGAAAAGGAAGGTGGCACCTACAAATGCCATCATTGCGATAAAGGAA
AGGCTATCGTTCAAGATGCCTCTGCCGACAGTGGTCCCAAAGATGGACCCCCACCCACGAGGAGCATCGT
GGAAAAAGAAGACGTTCCAACCACGTCTTCAAAGCAAGTGGATTGATGTGATATCTCCACTGACGTAAGG
GATGACGCACAATCCCACTATCCTTCGCAAGACCCTTCCTCTATATAAGGAAGTTCATTTCATTTGGAGA
GGACACGCTGAAATCACCAGTCTCTCTCTACAAATCTATCTCTCTCGAGCTTTCGCAGATCCCGGGGGGC
AATGAGATATGGGGATTGAACAAGATGGATTGCACGCAGGTTCTCCGGCCGCTTGGGTGGAGAGGCTATT
CGGCTATGACTGGGCACAACAGACAATCGGCTGCTCTGATGCCGCCGTGTTCCGGCTGTCAGCGCAGGGG
CGCCCGGTTCTTTTTGTCAAGACCGACCTGTCCGGTGCCCTGAATGAACTCCAGGACGAGGCAGCGCGGC
TATCGTGGCTGGCCACGACGGGCGTTCCTTGCGCAGCTGTGCTCGACGTTGTCACTGAAGCGGGAAGGGA
CTGGCTGCTATTGGGCGAAGTGCCGGGGCAGGATCTCCTGTCATCTCACCTTGCTCCTGCCGAGAAAGTA
TCCATCATGGCTGATGCAATGCGGCGGCTGCATACGCTTGATCCGGCTACCTGCCCATTCGACCACCAAG
CGAAACATCGCATCGAGCGAGCACGTACTCGGATGGAAGCCGGTCTTGTCGATCAGGATGATCTGGACGA
AGAGCATCAGGGGCTCGCGCCAGCCGAACTGTTCGCCAGGCTCAAGGCGCGCATGCCCGACGGCGAGGAT
CTCGTCGTGACACATGGCGATGCCTGCTTGCCGAATATCATGGTGGAAAATGGCCGCTTTTCTGGATTCA
TCGACTGTGGCCGGCTGGGTGTGGCGGACCGCTATCAGGACATAGCGTTGGCTACCCGTGATATTGCTGA
AGAGCTTGGCGGCGAATGGGCTGACCGCTTCCTCGTGCTTTACGGTATCGCCGCTCCCGATTCGCAGCGC
ATCGCCTTCTATCGCCTTCTTGACGAGTTCTTCTGAAGTAGATGCCGACCGGATCTGTCGATCGACAAGC
TCGAGTTTCTCCATAATAATGTGTGAGTAGTTCCCAGATAAGGGAATTAGGGTTCCTATAGGGTTTCGCT
CATGTGTTGAGCATATAAGAAACCCTTAGTATGTATTTGTATTTGTAAAATACTTCTATCAATAAAATTT
CTAATTCCTAAAACCAAAATCCAGTACTAAAATCCAGATCCCCCGAATTAATTCGGCGTTAATTCAGTAC
ATTAAAAACGTCCGCAATGTGTTATTAAGTTGTCTAAGCGTCAATTTGTTTACACCACAATATATCCTGC
CACCAGCCAGCCAACAGCTCCCCGACCGGCAGCTCGGCACAAAATCACCACTCGATACAGGCAGCCCATC
AGTCCGGGACGGCGTCAGCGGGAGAGCCGTTGTAAGGCGGCAGACTTTGCTCATGTTACCGATGCTATTC
GGAAGAACGGCAACTAAGCTGCCGGGTTTGAAACACGGATGATCTCGCGGAGGGTAGCATGTTGATTGTA
ACGATGACAGAGCGTTGCTGCCTGTGATCACCGCGGTTTCAAAATCGGCTCCGTCGATACTATGTTATAC
GCCAACTTTGAAAACAACTTTGAAAAAGCTGTTTTCTGGTATTTAAGGTTTTAGAATGCAAGGAACAGTG
AATTGGAGTTCGTCTTGTTATAATTAGCTTCTTGGGGTATCTTTAAATACTGTAGAAAAGAGGAAGGAAA
TAATAAATGGCTAAAATGAGAATATCACCGGAATTGAAAAAACTGATCGAAAAATACCGCTGCGTAAAAG
ATACGGAAGGAATGTCTCCTGCTAAGGTATATAAGCTGGTGGGAGAAAATGAAAACCTATATTTAAAAAT
GACGGACAGCCGGTATAAAGGGACCACCTATGATGTGGAACGGGAAAAGGACATGATGCTATGGCTGGAA
GGAAAGCTGCCTGTTCCAAAGGTCCTGCACTTTGAACGGCATGATGGCTGGAGCAATCTGCTCATGAGTG
AGGCCGATGGCGTCCTTTGCTCGGAAGAGTATGAAGATGAACAAAGCCCTGAAAAGATTATCGAGCTGTA
TGCGGAGTGCATCAGGCTCTTTCACTCCATCGACATATCGGATTGTCCCTATACGAATAGCTTAGACAGC
CGCTTAGCCGAATTGGATTACTTACTGAATAACGATCTGGCCGATGTGGATTGCGAAAACTGGGAAGAAG
ACACTCCATTTAAAGATCCGCGCGAGCTGTATGATTTTTTAAAGACGGAAAAGCCCGAAGAGGAACTTGT
CTTTTCCCACGGCGACCTGGGAGACAGCAACATCTTTGTGAAAGATGGCAAAGTAAGTGGCTTTATTGAT
CTTGGGAGAAGCGGCAGGGCGGACAAGTGGTATGACATTGCCTTCTGCGTCCGGTCGATCAGGGAGGATA
TCGGGGAAGAACAGTATGTCGAGCTATTTTTTGACTTACTGGGGATCAAGCCTGATTGGGAGAAAATAAA
ATATTATATTTTACTGGATGAATTGTTTTAGTACCTAGAATGCATGACCAAAATCCCTTAACGTGAGTTT
TCGTTCCACTGAGCGTCAGACCCCGTAGAAAAGATCAAAGGATCTTCTTGAGATCCTTTTTTTCTGCGCG
TAATCTGCTGCTTGCAAACAAAAAAACCACCGCTACCAGCGGTGGTTTGTTTGCCGGATCAAGAGCTACC
AACTCTTTTTCCGAAGGTAACTGGCTTCAGCAGAGCGCAGATACCAAATACTGTCCTTCTAGTGTAGCCG
TAGTTAGGCCACCACTTCAAGAACTCTGTAGCACCGCCTACATACCTCGCTCTGCTAATCCTGTTACCAG
TGGCTGCTGCCAGTGGCGATAAGTCGTGTCTTACCGGGTTGGACTCAAGACGATAGTTACCGGATAAGGC
GCAGCGGTCGGGCTGAACGGGGGGTTCGTGCACACAGCCCAGCTTGGAGCGAACGACCTACACCGAACTG
AGATACCTACAGCGTGAGCTATGAGAAAGCGCCACGCTTCCCGAAGGGAGAAAGGCGGACAGGTATCCGG
TAAGCGGCAGGGTCGGAACAGGAGAGCGCACGAGGGAGCTTCCAGGGGGAAACGCCTGGTATCTTTATAG
TCCTGTCGGGTTTCGCCACCTCTGACTTGAGCGTCGATTTTTGTGATGCTCGTCAGGGGGGCGGAGCCTA
TGGAAAAACGCCAGCAACGCGGCCTTTTTACGGTTCCTGGCCTTTTGCTGGCCTTTTGCTCACATGTTCT
TTCCTGCGTTATCCCCTGATTCTGTGGATAACCGTATTACCGCCTTTGAGTGAGCTGATACCGCTCGCCG
CAGCCGAACGACCGAGCGCAGCGAGTCAGTGAGCGAGGAAGCGGAAGAGCGCCTGATGCGGTATTTTCTC
CTTACGCATCTGTGCGGTATTTCACACCGCATATGGTGCACTCTCAGTACAATCTGCTCTGATGCCGCAT
AGTTAAGCCAGTATACACTCCGCTATCGCTACGTGACTGGGTCATGGCTGCGCCCCGACACCCGCCAACA
CCCGCTGACGCGCCCTGACGGGCTTGTCTGCTCCCGGCATCCGCTTACAGACAAGCTGTGACCGTCTCCG
GGAGCTGCATGTGTCAGAGGTTTTCACCGTCATCACCGAAACGCGCGAGGCAGGGTGCCTTGATGTGGGC
GCCGGCGGTCGAGTGGCGACGGCGCGGCTTGTCCGCGCCCTGGTAGATTGCCTGGCCGTAGGCCAGCCAT
TTTTGAGCGGCCAGCGGCCGCGATAGGCCGACGCGAAGCGGCGGGGCGTAGGGAGCGCAGCGACCGAAGG
GTAGGCGCTTTTTGCAGCTCTTCGGCTGTGCGCTGGCCAGACAGTTATGCACAGGCCAGGCGGGTTTTAA
GAGTTTTAATAAGTTTTAAAGAGTTTTAGGCGGAAAAATCGCCTTTTTTCTCTTTTATATCAGTCACTTA
CATGTGTGACCGGTTCCCAATGTACGGCTTTGGGTTCCCAATGTACGGGTTCCGGTTCCCAATGTACGGC
TTTGGGTTCCCAATGTACGTGCTATCCACAGGAAAGAGACCTTTTCGACCTTTTTCCCCTGCTAGGGCAA
TTTGCCCTAGCATCTGCTCCGTACATTAGGAACCGGCGGATGCTTCGCCCTCGATCAGGTTGCGGTAGCG
CATGACTAGGATCGGGCCAGCCTGCCCCGCCTCCTCCTTCAAATCGTACTCCGGCAGGTCATTTGACCCG
ATCAGCTTGCGCACGGTGAAACAGAACTTCTTGAACTCTCCGGCGCTGCCACTGCGTTCGTAGATCGTCT
TGAACAACCATCTGGCTTCTGCCTTGCCTGCGGCGCGGCGTGCCAGGCGGTAGAGAAAACGGCCGATGCC
GGGATCGATCAAAAAGTAATCGGGGTGAACCGTCAGCACGTCCGGGTTCTTGCCTTCTGTGATCTCGCGG
TACATCCAATCAGCTAGCTCGATCTCGATGTACTCCGGCCGCCCGGTTTCGCTCTTTACGATCTTGTAGC
GGCTAATCAAGGCTTCACCCTCGGATACCGTCACCAGGCGGCCGTTCTTGGCCTTCTTCGTACGCTGCAT
GGCAACGTGCGTGGTGTTTAACCGAATGCAGGTTTCTACCAGGTCGTCTTTCTGCTTTCCGCCATCGGCT
CGCCGGCAGAACTTGAGTACGTCCGCAACGTGTGGACGGAACACGCGGCCGGGCTTGTCTCCCTTCCCTT
CCCGGTATCGGTTCATGGATTCGGTTAGATGGGAAACCGCCATCAGTACCAGGTCGTAATCCCACACACT
GGCCATGCCGGCCGGCCCTGCGGAAACCTCTACGTGCCCGTCTGGAAGCTCGTAGCGGATCACCTCGCCA
GCTCGTCGGTCACGCTTCGACAGACGGAAAACGGCCACGTCCATGATGCTGCGACTATCGCGGGTGCCCA
CGTCATAGAGCATCGGAACGAAAAAATCTGGTTGCTCGTCGCCCTTGGGCGGCTTCCTAATCGACGGCGC
ACCGGCTGCCGGCGGTTGCCGGGATTCTTTGCGGATTCGATCAGCGGCCGCTTGCCACGATTCACCGGGG
CGTGCTTCTGCCTCGATGCGTTGCCGCTGGGCGGCCTGCGCGGCCTTCAACTTCTCCACCAGGTCATCAC
CCAGCGCCGCGCCGATTTGTACCGGGCCGGATGGTTTGCGACCGCTCACGCCGATTCCTCGGGCTTGGGG
GTTCCAGTGCCATTGCAGGGCCGGCAGGCAACCCAGCCGCTTACGCCTGGCCAACCGCCCGTTCCTCCAC
ACATGGGGCATTCCACGGCGTCGGTGCCTGGTTGTTCTTGATTTTCCATGCCGCCTCCTTTAGCCGCTAA
AATTCATCTACTCATTTATTCATTTGCTCATTTACTCTGGTAGCTGCGCGATGTATTCAGATAGCAGCTC
GGTAATGGTCTTGCCTTGGCGTACCGCGTACATCTTCAGCTTGGTGTGATCCTCCGCCGGCAACTGAAAG
TTGACCCGCTTCATGGCTGGCGTGTCTGCCAGGCTGGCCAACGTTGCAGCCTTGCTGCTGCGTGCGCTCG
GACGGCCGGCACTTAGCGTGTTTGTGCTTTTGCTCATTTTCTCTTTACCTCATTAACTCAAATGAGTTTT
GATTTAATTTCAGCGGCCAGCGCCTGGACCTCGCGGGCAGCGTCGCCCTCGGGTTCTGATTCAAGAACGG
TTGTGCCGGCGGCGGCAGTGCCTGGGTAGCTCACGCGCTGCGTGATACGGGACTCAAGAATGGGCAGCTC
GTACCCGGCCAGCGCCTCGGCAACCTCACCGCCGATGCGCGTGCCTTTGATCGCCCGCGACACGACAAAG
GCCGCTTGTAGCCTTCCATCCGTGACCTCAATGCGCTGCTTAACCAGCTCCACCAGGTCGGCGGTGGCCC
ATATGTCGTAAGGGCTTGGCTGCACCGGAATCAGCACGAAGTCGGCTGCCTTGATCGCGGACACAGCCAA
GTCCGCCGCCTGGGGCGCTCCGTCGATCACTACGAAGTCGCGCCGGCCGATGGCCTTCACGTCGCGGTCA
ATCGTCGGGCGGTCGATGCCGACAACGGTTAGCGGTTGATCTTCCCGCACGGCCGCCCAATCGCGGGCAC
TGCCCTGGGGATCGGAATCGACTAACAGAACATCGGCCCCGGCGAGTTGCAGGGCGCGGGCTAGATGGGT
TGCGATGGTCGTCTTGCCTGACCCGCCTTTCTGGTTAAGTACAGCGATAACCTTCATGCGTTCCCCTTGC
GTATTTGTTTATTTACTCATCGCATCATATACGCAGCGACCGCATGACGCAAGCTGTTTTACTCAAATAC
ACATCACCTTTTTAGACGGCGGCGCTCGGTTTCTTCAGCGGCCAAGCTGGCCGGCCAGGCCGCCAGCTTG
GCATCAGACAAACCGGCCAGGATTTCATGCAGCCGCACGGTTGAGACGTGCGCGGGCGGCTCGAACACGT
ACCCGGCCGCGATCATCTCCGCCTCGATCTCTTCGGTAATGAAAAACGGTTCGTCCTGGCCGTCCTGGTG
CGGTTTCATGCTTGTTCCTCTTGGCGTTCATTCTCGGCGGCCGCCAGGGCGTCGGCCTCGGTCAATGCGT
CCTCACGGAAGGCACCGCGCCGCCTGGCCTCGGTGGGCGTCACTTCCTCGCTGCGCTCAAGTGCGCGGTA
CAGGGTCGAGCGATGCACGCCAAGCAGTGCAGCCGCCTCTTTCACGGTGCGGCCTTCCTGGTCGATCAGC
TCGCGGGCGTGCGCGATCTGTGCCGGGGTGAGGGTAGGGCGGGGGCCAAACTTCACGCCTCGGGCCTTGG
CGGCCTCGCGCCCGCTCCGGGTGCGGTCGATGATTAGGGAACGCTCGAACTCGGCAATGCCGGCGAACAC
GGTCAACACCATGCGGCCGGCCGGCGTGGTGGTGTCGGCCCACGGCTCTGCCAGGCTACGCAGGCCCGCG
CCGGCCTCCTGGATGCGCTCGGCAATGTCCAGTAGGTCGCGGGTGCTGCGGGCCAGGCGGTCTAGCCTGG
TCACTGTCACAACGTCGCCAGGGCGTAGGTGGTCAAGCATCCTGGCCAGCTCCGGGCGGTCGCGCCTGGT
GCCGGTGATCTTCTCGGAAAACAGCTTGGTGCAGCCGGCCGCGTGCAGTTCGGCCCGTTGGTTGGTCAAG
TCCTGGTCGTCGGTGCTGACGCGGGCATAGCCCAGCAGGCCAGCGGCGGCGCTCTTGTTCATGGCGTAAT
GTCTCCGGTTCTAGTCGCAAGTATTCTACTTTATGCGACTAAAACACGCGACAAGAAAACGCCAGGAAAA
GGGCAGGGCGGCAGCCTGTCGCGTAACTTAGGACTTGTGCGACATGTCGTTTTCAGAAGACGGCTGCACT
GAACGTCAGAAGCCGACTGCACTATAGCAGCGGAGGGGTTGGATCAAAGTACTTTGATCCCGAGGGGAAC
CCTGTGGTTGGCATGCACATACAAATGGACGAACGGATAAACCTTTTCACGCCCTTTTAAATATCCGATT
ATTCTAATAAACGCTCTTTTCTCTTAGGTTTACCCGCCAATATATCCTGTCAAACACTGATAGTTTAATT
CCCGATCTAGTAACATAGATGACACCGCGCGCGATAATTTATCCTAGTTTGCGCGCTATATTTTGTTTTC
TATCGCGTATTAAATGTATAATTGCGGGACTCTAATCATAAAAACCCATCTCATAAATAACGTCATGCAT
TACATGTTAATTATTACATGCTTAACGTAATTCAACAGAAATTATATGATAATCATCGCAAGACCGGCAA
CAGGATTCAATCTTAAGAAACTTTATTGCCAAATGTTTGAACGATCGGGGAAATTCGAGCTGGTCACCAA
TTCACACGTGATGGTGATGGTGATGGCTAGCGTTCTTGTAGCCGAAATCTGGAATGTTGGTCCAGCGCTC
GCGAAAGACGTGCGCGGCGAGCTTCGGCTTGCGGTCACGAGTGAACACGCCCTTCTTGTTTCCTTGGACG
CGCATCACGCCCTGAGAGGTCGCGAAGTCCGCGAAGTTCCACGCTTGCTCACCCACGAAGTTCTCAAACT
CATCGAACACGACGTGGTTCGCCTGGTAGTACTCGACTTGATATTCCTCGGTGAACATCACTGGATCAAT
GTCGTGAAAGCCCGCAACGGTGTCTGCGCCGTACTCAGTGATCATGATCGGCTTTCCTGGGCAACGCTTG
TTCCACGCGTGAAATTCCTGGCGGAGATGGACTTTGGCCGCTTCGAGATCACCGCCATCGAAGTACCATC
CGTTATAGCGATTGAGCGCGATGACGTCAATCAGTTCGGCGACTTTGTCCGTCTCCGGGGTAGCCATCAC
AAACAGCACGATCGTGACCGGACGCTTCTGTGGGTCGAGTTCCTTGGTCAGCTCCACCAACGGCTTGAAG
TACTCGTACGCGCCCTCTTCCTCAGTCGCCGCCTCGTTGGCGATGCTCCACATCACGACGCTTGGATGGT
TCTTGTCACGAGACACCAGTTCACGGAGAACGTCTTGATGGTGCTCAAACGTCCGAATCTTCTCCCAGGT
ACTGACGCGCTCGCTGCCTTCGCCGAGTCCCGTGGTGGCCATGAAGTTGAGGTGCACGCCAACTGCCGGA
GTCTCGTCGATCACGACCAGACCCTCGCGATCCGCAAGACGCATCAACTCTTCAGAGTACGGATAGTGTG
CGGTCCGGAAGCTGTTGGCGCCGATCCATTTGAGGATATTGAAATCCATCACATTGCTCGCTTCGTTAAA
GCCACGGCCGTTGATAGGAGTGTCCTCATGTTTGCCAAAGCCCTTGAAGTAGAACGGTTTGTTGTTGATG
AGGAACTTGCCGTCGTTGACTTCCACGGTCCGCACGCCGAACGGCTCTTCATAGACATCGATGGTCAGTC
CGTCGTTCACCAGTTCCACTTTGATCTGGTAGAGATACGTGTTCAGTGGTTCCCAGAGGATGACATTCGG
AATCTCCACGTTACCGCTCAGGCCCTCGGTGCTTGCGACCACTTTGCCTTCCTCATCCACGACCGACACT
TTCACGGTCTCGGCTTTGCCTTGAAAGTCCACCGTATAGGTCACAGTCCCGGTTGGGCCATTGAAGTCGG
TCACAACCGAGATGTCCTCGACGTACGTAAACGGGGTCGTGTAGATTTTCACCGGACGGTGCAGGCCTGC
ATAGTTGAAGAAGTCGAAGTTCGGCTTGTTACGAATGACTTTTCCGAGGCCCTCTTCGTGGCGCTCGCTG
TACAGCCCCACCGGGAGGGTGCTATCGTCGAGGATGTTGTCCACGGCGACGGTGACGCGATTCATGCCAT
CACGCAGCGAGTTGTTGATTTCCGCTTCGAATGGCAGGAATCCGCCCTTGTGCTCCACGACCAGCTCACC
ATTGACATAGACAATTGCTTTGTGAGTTGCAGAGCCGAAGCGGAGCACGATACGCTGATCCTTCAGATAG
GCCGGCACCGTGAACTCACGTTCGTACCAGACATATCCGATATGGTTGCGGATTTCCTTGGTCACGCCAA
TGTCATTGTAACTGCTTGGGACGGCCATACTAATAGTGTCGGTCAGCTTGCTTTCGTACCACTTCTCTTC
CAGTCCTTTCCCGTAGTCCAGCTTGAAGTTCCAGACGCCATTGAGGTCGAAGACGCCACGGGTCTCGGTG
TTGATCGGGTACAGACTAGTTCGTCGGTTCTGTAACTATCATCATCATCATAGACACACGAAATAAAGTA
ATCAGATTATCAGTTAAAGCTATGTAATATTTACACCATAACCAATCAATTAAAAAATAGATCAGTTTAA
AGAAAGATCAAAGCTCAAAAAAATAAAAAGAGAAAAGGGTCCTAACCAAGAAAATGAAGGAGAAAAACTA
GAAATTTACCCTCAGATCTACCATG
